Addgene plasmid #61170: pCMU-ERr
Purpose: Fluorescent reporter for endoplasmic reticulum AtWAK2sp-mCherry-HDEL expressed under AtUBQ10 promoter
Depositing lab: Maria Harrison. Depositing organization: Boyce Thompson Institute for Plant Research, Inc. Publication: A set of fluorescent protein-based markers expressed from constitutive and arbuscular mycorrhiza-inducible promoters to label organelles, membranes and cytoskeletal elements in Medicago truncatula. Ivanov S, Harrison MJ. Plant J. 2014 Oct 20. doi: 10.1111/tpj.12706. PubMed 25329881.
Backbone
  Vector backbone: pKm43GW
  Backbone manufacturer: VIB
  Vector type: Plant Expression
  Selectable markers: Kanamycin
Growth in bacteria
  Bacterial resistance: Spectinomycin, 50 μg/mL
  Growth temperature: 37°C
  Growth strain: DH5alpha
  Copy number: High Copy
Gene/Insert
  Gene/Insert name: AtWAK2-mCherry-HDEL
  Insert size (bp): 822
  Promoter: AtUBQ10
  Tag / fusion protein: mCherry
  Cloning method: Gateway Cloning
  Sequencing primers: 5′ GAGAAGATGAAGGTACAGGAGGG; 3′ CTGCAGTTACAGCTCGTCATG
Terms and licenses: Academic/Nonprofit Terms; Industry Terms: Not Available to Industry
How to cite: pCMU-ERr was a gift from Maria Harrison (Addgene plasmid # 61170 ; http://n2t.net/addgene:61170 ; RRID:Addgene_61170)
