[The description below was written by a language model from this plasmid's Addgene catalogue record and pLannotate feature annotations shown in this document.]
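Description:
pCMU-ERr is a binary T-DNA plant expression vector built on the pKm43GW MultiSite Gateway destination backbone and used as a red fluorescent marker for the endoplasmic reticulum. The plasmid (about 11.4 kb) carries a ColE1/pUC-type origin with the pBR322 bom region for propagation in E. coli. It also has the pVS1 replication module (oriV, RepA, StaA), which allows stable maintenance in Agrobacterium. Bacterial selection is by spectinomycin through the aadA (SmR) gene. Small fragments annotated as GmR, an integrase, rop and lacZα appear to be backbone remnants rather than functional parts.

Between the nopaline-type left and right border repeats lie two cassettes. Near the left border, an nptII (neo) gene driven by the NOS promoter and ended by the NOS terminator gives kanamycin selection of transformed plant tissue. The reporter cassette was assembled by Gateway recombination. The roughly 2 kb interval between attB4 and attB1 has no annotation in the feature table, but its position fits the Arabidopsis UBQ10 promoter named in the catalogue record. Between attB1 and attB2 sits the 822 bp insert: an N-terminal fragment of Arabidopsis WAK2 serving as a signal peptide, fused to mCherry. According to the record the fusion ends in an HDEL motif, which is not annotated separately. A CaMV polyadenylation signal follows the insert.

The signal peptide directs mCherry into the secretory pathway, and HDEL retrieves it to the ER lumen, so the constitutive UBQ10 promoter yields ER-localised red fluorescence. The construct belongs to a set of organelle, membrane and cytoskeleton markers developed for live-cell imaging in Medicago truncatula, including studies of arbuscular mycorrhizal symbiosis.
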