Features (pLannotate 1.2.2; 23 found; start..end, strand, type, name):
    239..263     +  misc_feature   LB T-DNA repeat: left border repeat from nopaline C58 T-DNA
    356..608     -  terminator     NOS terminator: nopaline synthase terminator and poly(A) signal
    651..1442    -  CDS            neo: KKA2_KLEPN - Also known as kan, nptII. Experimental evidence at protein level: Swiss-Prot protein existence level 1. Resistance to kanamycin, neomycin, paromomycin, ribostamycin, butirosin and gentamicin B. From Klebsiella pneumoniae.
   1476..1655    -  promoter       NOS promoter: nopaline synthase promoter
   1745..1766    +  misc_feature   MCS (fragment): pUC18/19 multiple cloning site
   1828..1848    +  protein_bind   attB4: mutant version of attB; core recombination site for the Gateway® BP reaction BP Clonase™
   3836..3856    +  protein_bind   attB1: mutant version of attB; core recombination site for the Gateway® BP reaction BP Clonase™
   3868..3954    +  CDS            WAK2 (fragment): WAK2_ARATH - Experimental evidence at protein level: Swiss-Prot protein existence level 1. Serine/threonine-protein kinase that may function as a signaling receptor of extracellular matrix component. Binding to pectin may have significance in the control of cell expansion, morphogenesis and development. From Arabidopsis thaliana (Mouse-ear cress).
   3961..4668    +  CDS            mCherry: mCherry is a basic (constitutively fluorescent) red fluorescent protein published in 2004, derived from Discosoma sp.. It is reported to be a very rapidly-maturing monomer with low acid sensitivity.
   4700..4720    -  protein_bind   attB2: mutant version of attB; core recombination site for the Gateway® BP reaction BP Clonase™
   4788..4947    +  polyA_signal   CaMV poly(A) signal (fragment): cauliflower mosaic virus polyadenylation signal
   4976..5016    +  CDS            lacZα (fragment): LacZα fragment of β-galactosidase; lacZ fragment
   5085..5109    +  misc_feature   RB T-DNA repeat: right border repeat from nopaline C58 T-DNA
   5448..5849    +  CDS            Y4CG_SINFN (fragment): Protein inferred from homology: Swiss-Prot protein existence level 3. From Sinorhizobium fredii (strain NBRC 101917 / NGR234).
   6409..7038    +  CDS            pVS1 StaA: stability protein from the Pseudomonas plasmid pVS1 (Heeb et al., 2000)
   7471..8539    +  CDS            pVS1 RepA (fragment): replication protein from the Pseudomonas plasmid pVS1 (Heeb et al., 2000)
   8605..8799    +  rep_origin     pVS1 oriV: origin of replication for the Pseudomonas plasmid pVS1 (Heeb et al., 2000)
   9002..9041    +  CDS            rop (fragment): Rop protein, which maintains plasmids at low copy number; rop
   9143..9283    +  misc_feature   bom: basis of mobility region from pBR322
   9469..10057   -  rep_origin     ori: high-copy-number ColE1/pMB1/pBR322/pUC origin of replication
  10301..11088   -  CDS            SmR (fragment): aminoglycoside adenylyltransferase (Murphy, 1985); aadA; confers resistance to spectinomycin and streptomycin
  11099..11155   -  CDS            GmR (fragment): gentamycin acetyltransferase; aacC1; confers resistance to gentamycin
  11245..1       +  CDS            int (fragment) (across the origin): INT2_ECOLX - Protein inferred from homology: Swiss-Prot protein existence level 3. Putative integrase believed to be involved in the insertion of antibiotic resistance genes into plasmids and transposons. From Escherichia coli.
>Addgene plasmid #61170 | pCMU-ERr | depositor full sequence | sequence record 100438 | pCMU-ERr sequence 11381 bps
TGATCACAGGCAGCAACGCTCTGTCATCGTTACAATCAACATGCTACCCTCCGCGAGATCATCCGTGTTT
CAAACCCGGCAGCTTAGTTGCCGTTCTTCCGAATAGCATCGGTAACATGAGCAAAGTCTGCCGCCTTACA
ACGGCTCTCCCGCTGACGCCGTCCCGGACTGATGGGCTGCCTGTATCGAGTGGTGATTTTGTGCCGAGCT
GCCGGTCGGGGAGCTGTTGGCTGGCTGGTGGCAGGATATATTGTGGTGTAAACAAATTGACGCTTAGACA
ACTTAATAACACATTGCGGACGTTTTTAATGTACTGAATTAACGCCGAATTGAATTATCAGCTTGCATGC
CGGTCGATCTAGTAACATAGATGACACCGCGCGCGATAATTTATCCTAGTTTGCGCGCTATATTTTGTTT
TCTATCGCGTATTAAATGTATAATTGCGGGACTCTAATCATAAAAACCCATCTCATAAATAACGTCATGC
ATTACATGTTAATTATTACATGCTTAACGTAATTCAACAGAAATTATATGATAATCATCGCAAGACCGGC
AACAGGATTCAATCTTAAGAAACTTTATTGCCAAATGTTTGAACGATCTGCTTGACTCTAGCTAGAGTCC
GAACCCCAGAGTCCCGCTCAGAAGAACTCGTCAAGAAGGCGATAGAAGGCGATGCGCTGCGAATCGGGAG
CGGCGATACCGTAAAGCACGAGGAAGCGGTCAGCCCATTCGCCGCCAAGCTCTTCAGCAATATCACGGGT
AGCCAACGCTATGTCCTGATAGCGGTCCGCCACACCCAGCCGGCCACAGTCGATGAATCCAGAAAAGCGG
CCATTTTCCACCATGATATTCGGCAAGCAGGCATCGCCGTGGGTCACGACGAGATCCTCGCCGTCGGGCA
TCCGCGCCTTGAGCCTGGCGAACAGTTCGGCTGGCGCGAGCCCCTGATGCTCTTCGTCCAGATCATCCTG
ATCGACAAGACCGGCTTCCATCCGAGTACGTGCTCGCTCGATGCGATGTTTCGCTTGGTGGTCGAATGGG
CAGGTAGCCGGATCAAGCGTATGCAGCCGCCGCATTGCATCAGCCATGATGGATACTTTCTCGGCAGGAG
CAAGGTGAGATGACAGGAGATCCTGCCCCGGCACTTCGCCCAATAGCAGCCAGTCCCTTCCCGCTTCAGT
GACAACGTCGAGCACAGCTGCGCAAGGAACGCCCGTCGTGGCCAGCCACGATAGCCGCGCTGCCTCGTCT
TGGAGTTCATTCAGGGCACCGGACAGGTCGGTCTTGACAAAAAGAACCGGGCGCCCCTGCGCTGACAGCC
GGAACACGGCGGCATCAGAGCAGCCGATTGTCTGTTGTGCCCAGTCATAGCCGAATAGCCTCTCCACCCA
AGCGGCCGGAGAACCTGCGTGCAATCCATCTTGTTCAATCATGCCTCGATCGAGTTGAGAGTGAATATGA
GACTCTAATTGGATACCGAGGGGAATTTATGGAACGTCAGTGGAGCATTTTTGACAAGAAATATTTGCTA
GCTGATAGTGACCTTAGGCGACTTTTGAACGCGCAATAATGGTTTCTGACGTATGTGCTTAGCTCATTAA
ACTCCAGAAACCCGCGGCTGAGTGGCTCCTTCAACGTTGCGGTTCTGTCAGTTCCAAACGTAAAACGGCT
TGTCCCGCGTCATCGGCGGGGGTCATAACGTGACTCCCTTAATTCTCATGTATGATAATTCGAGGGTACC
CGGGGATCCTCTAGAGGGCCCGAGCGGATAACAATTTCACACAGGAAACAGCTATGACCATGATTACGCC
AAGCTATCAACTTTGTATAGAAAAGTTGAGTCTAGCTCAACAGAGCTTTTAACCCAAATTGGTACAATAG
AATACAACTTTAGATCATAATTCTCAAAAGAAAGAGATTCCTTAGCTATTCTATCTGCCACTCCATTTCC
TTCTCGGCTTGTATGCACAAGCATAAAATCCTCAAACTTGCTAAGTAGATACTTTATGTCTTGGATAATT
GGATTGAGACTTGACAAGCATAACTTTCATGTAACCAAAGACACAAGTTGCTGAGAATCCACCTCAAAAA
TGATCTTCCTATAATTGAATCGGGATAATGACAGCACAGCCCATCTAAGAGCCTCCACTTCTACTTCCAG
CACGCTTCTTACTTTTACCACAGCTCTTGCACCTAACCATAACACCTTCCCTGTATGATCGCGAAGCACC
CACCCTAAGCCACATTTTAATCCTTCTGTTGGCCATGCCCCATCAAAGTTGCACTTAACCCAAGATTGTG
GTGGAGCTTCCCATGTTTCTCGTCTGTCCCGACGGTGTTGTGGTTGGTGCTTTCCTTACATTCTGAGCCT
CTTTCCTTCTAATCCACTCATCTGCATCTTCTTGTGTCCTTACTAATACCTCATTGGTTCCAAATTCCCT
CCCTTTAAGCACCAGCTCGTTTCTGTTCTTCCACAGCCTCCCAAGTATCCAAGGGACTAAAGCCTCCACA
TTCTTCAGATCAGGATATTCTTGTTTAAGATGTTGAACTCTATGGAGGTTTGTATGAACTGATGATCTAG
GACCGGATAAGTTCCCTTCTTCATAGCGAACTTATTCAAAGAATGTTTTGTGTATCATTCTTGTTACATT
GTTATTAATGAAAAAATATTATTGGTCATTGGACTGAACACGAGTGTTAAATATGGACCAGGCCCCAAAT
AAGATCCATTGATATATGAATTAAATAACAAGAATAAATCGAGTCACCAAACCACTTGCCTTTTTTAACG
AGACTTGTTCACCAACTTGATACAAAAGTCATTATCCTATGCAAATCAATAATCATACAAAAATATCCAA
TAACACTAAAAAATTAAAAGAAATGGATAATTTCACAATATGTTATACGATAAAGAAGTTACTTTTCCAA
GAAATTCACTGATTTTATAAGCCCACTTGCATTAGATAAATGGCAAAAAAAAACAAAAAGGAAAAGAAAT
AAAGCACGAAGAATTCTAGAAAATACGAAATACGCTTCAATGCAGTGGGACCCACGGTTCAATTATTGCC
AATTTTCAGCTCCACCGTATATTTAAAAAATAAAACGATAATGCTAAAAAAATATAAATCGTAACGATCG
TTAAATCTCAACGGCTGGATCTTATGACGACCGTTAGAAATTGTGGTTGTCGACGAGTCAGTAATAAACG
GCGTCAAAGTGGTTGCAGCCGGCACACACGAGTCGTGTTTATCAACTCAAAGCACAAATACTTTTCCTCA
ACCTAAAAATAAGGCAATTAGCCAAAAACAACTTTGCGTGTAAACAACGCTCAATACACGTGTCATTTTA
TTATTAGCTATTGCTTCACCGCCTTAGCTTTCTCGTGACCTAGTCGTCCTCGTCTTTTCTTCTTCTTCTT
CTATAAAACAATACCCAAAGAGCTCTTCTTCTTCACAATTCAGATTTCAATTTCTCAAAATCTTAAAAAC
TTTCTCTCAATTCTCTCTACCGTGATCAAGGTAAATTTCTGTGTTCCTTATTCTCTCAAAATCTTCGATT
TTGTTTTCGTTCGATCCCAATTTCGTATATGTTCTTTGGTTTAGATTCTGTTAATCTTAGATCGAAGACG
ATTTTCTGGGTTTGATCGTTAGATATCATCTTAATTCTCGATTAGGGTTTCATAGATATCATCCGATTTG
TTCAAATAATTTGAGTTTTGTCGAATAATTACTCTTCGATTTGTGATTTCTATCTAGATCTGGTGTTAGT
TTCTAGTTTGTGCGATCGAATTTGTCGATTAATCTGAGTTTTTCTGATTAACAGGCAAGTTTGTACAAAA
AAGCAGGCTTCGAGAAGATGAAGGTACAGGAGGGTTTGTTCGTGGTGGCTGTTTTCTACCTTGCTTATAC
GCAGCTAGTCAAGGGGCAACCTCGCAAGGAGTGCGGATCCATGGTGAGCAAGGGCGAGGAGGATAACATG
GCCATCATCAAGGAGTTCATGCGCTTCAAGGTGCACATGGAGGGCTCCGTGAACGGCCACGAGTTCGAGA
TCGAGGGCGAGGGCGAGGGCCGCCCCTACGAGGGCACCCAGACCGCCAAGCTGAAGGTGACCAAGGGTGG
CCCCCTGCCCTTCGCCTGGGACATCCTGTCCCCTCAGTTCATGTACGGCTCCAAGGCCTACGTGAAGCAC
CCCGCCGACATCCCCGACTACTTGAAGCTGTCCTTCCCCGAGGGCTTCAAGTGGGAGCGCGTGATGAACT
TCGAGGACGGCGGCGTGGTGACCGTGACCCAGGACTCCTCCCTGCAGGACGGCGAGTTCATCTACAAGGT
GAAGCTGCGCGGCACCAACTTCCCCTCCGACGGCCCCGTAATGCAGAAGAAGACCATGGGCTGGGAGGCC
TCCTCCGAGCGGATGTACCCCGAGGACGGCGCCCTGAAGGGCGAGATCAAGCAGAGGCTGAAGCTGAAGG
ACGGCGGCCACTACGACGCTGAGGTCAAGACCACCTACAAGGCCAAGAAGCCCGTGCAGCTGCCCGGCGC
CTACAACGTCAACATCAAGTTGGACATCACCTCCCACAACGAGGACTACACCATCGTGGAACAGTACGAA
CGCGCCGAGGGCCGCCACTCCACCGGCGGCATGGACGAGCTGTACAAGAGATCTCATGACGAGCTGTAAC
TGCAGGACCCAGCTTTCTTGTACAAAGTGGAATAAGCGGCCATGCTAGAGTCCGCAAAAATCACCAGTCT
CTCTCTACAAATCTATCTCTCTCTATTTTTCTCCAGAATAATGTGTGAGTAGTTCCCAGATAAGGGAATT
AGGGTTCTTATAGGGTTTCGCTCATGTGTTGAGCATATAAGAAACCCTTAGTATGTATTTGTATTTGTAA
AATACTTCTATCAATAAAATTTCTAATTCCTAAAACCAAAATCCAGTGACGCAACTTTATTATACATAGT
TGATAATTCACTGGCCGTCGTTTTACAACGTCGTGACTGGGAAAACGAGCTCAAGCTTAGCTTGAGCTTG
GATCAGATTGTCGTTTCCCGCCTTCAGTTTAAACTATCAGTGTTTGACAGGATATATTGGCGGGTAAACC
TAAGAGAAAAGAGCGTTTATTAGAATAACGGATATTTAAAAGGGCGTGAAAAGGTTTATCCGTTCGTCCA
TTTGTATGTGCATGCCAACCACAGGGTTCCCCTCGGGATCAAAGTACTTTGATCCAACCCCTCCGCTGCT
ATAGTGCAGTCGGCTTCTGACGTTCAGTGCAGCCGTCTTCTGAAAACGACATGTCGCACAAGTCCTAAGT
TACGCGACAGGCTGCCGCCCTGCCCTTTTCCTGGCGTTTTCTTGTCGCGTGTTTTAGTCGCATAAAGTAG
AATACTTGCGACTAGAACCGGAGACATTACGCCATGAACAAGAGCGCCGCCGCTGGCCTGCTGGGCTATG
CCCGCGTCAGCACCGACGACCAGGACTTGACCAACCAACGGGCCGAACTGCACGCGGCCGGCTGCACCAA
GCTGTTTTCCGAGAAGATCACCGGCACCAGGCGCGACCGCCCGGAGCTGGCCAGGATGCTTGACCACCTA
CGCCCTGGCGACGTTGTGACAGTGACCAGGCTAGACCGCCTGGCCCGCAGCACCCGCGACCTACTGGACA
TTGCCGAGCGCATCCAGGAGGCCGGCGCGGGCCTGCGTAGCCTGGCAGAGCCGTGGGCCGACACCACCAC
GCCGGCCGGCCGCATGGTGTTGACCGTGTTCGCCGGCATTGCCGAGTTCGAGCGTTCCCTAATCATCGAC
CGCACCCGGAGCGGGCGCGAGGCCGCCAAGGCCCGAGGCGTGAAGTTTGGCCCCCGCCCTACCCTCACCC
CGGCACAGATCGCGCACGCCCGCGAGCTGATCGACCAGGAAGGCCGCACCGTGAAAGAGGCGGCTGCACT
GCTTGGCGTGCATCGCTCGACCCTGTACCGCGCACTTGAGCGCAGCGAGGAAGTGACGCCCACCGAGGCC
AGGCGGCGCGGTGCCTTCCGTGAGGACGCATTGACCGAGGCCGACGCCCTGGCGGCCGCCGAGAATGAAC
GCCAAGAGGAACAAGCATGAAACCGCACCAGGACGGCCAGGACGAACCGTTTTTCATTACCGAAGAGATC
GAGGCGGAGATGATCGCGGCCGGGTACGTGTTCGAGCCGCCCGCGCACGTCTCAACCGTGCGGCTGCATG
AAATCCTGGCCGGTTTGTCTGATGCCAAGCTGGCGGCCTGGCCGGCCAGCTTGGCCGCTGAAGAAACCGA
GCGCCGCCGTCTAAAAAGGTGATGTGTATTTGAGTAAAACAGCTTGCGTCATGCGGTCGCTGCGTATATG
ATGCGATGAGTAAATAAACAAATACGCAAGGGGAACGCATGAAGGTTATCGCTGTACTTAACCAGAAAGG
CGGGTCAGGCAAGACGACCATCGCAACCCATCTAGCCCGCGCCCTGCAACTCGCCGGGGCCGATGTTCTG
TTAGTCGATTCCGATCCCCAGGGCAGTGCCCGCGATTGGGCGGCCGTGCGGGAAGATCAACCGCTAACCG
TTGTCGGCATCGACCGCCCGACGATTGACCGCGACGTGAAGGCCATCGGCCGGCGCGACTTCGTAGTGAT
CGACGGAGCGCCCCAGGCGGCGGACTTGGCTGTGTCCGCGATCAAGGCAGCCGACTTCGTGCTGATTCCG
GTGCAGCCAAGCCCTTACGACATATGGGCCACCGCCGACCTGGTGGAGCTGGTTAAGCAGCGCATTGAGG
TCACGGATGGAAGGCTACAAGCGGCCTTTGTCGTGTCGCGGGCGATCAAAGGCACGCGCATCGGCGGTGA
GGTTGCCGAGGCGCTGGCCGGGTACGAGCTGCCCATTCTTGAGTCCCGTATCACGCAGCGCGTGAGCTAC
CCAGGCACTGCCGCCGCCGGCACAACCGTTCTTGAATCAGAACCCGAGGGCGACGCTGCCCGCGAGGTCC
AGGCGCTGGCCGCTGAAATTAAATCAAAACTCATTTGAGTTAATGAGGTAAAGAGAAAATGAGCAAAAGC
ACAAACACGCTAAGTGCCGGCCGTCCGAGCGCACGCAGCAGCAAGGCTGCAACGTTGGCCAGCCTGGCAG
ACACGCCAGCCATGAAGCGGGTCAACTTTCAGTTGCCGGCGGAGGATCACACCAAGCTGAAGATGTACGC
GGTACGCCAAGGCAAGACCATTACCGAGCTGCTATCTGAATACATCGCGCAGCTACCAGAGTAAATGAGC
AAATGAATAAATGAGTAGATGAATTTTAGCGGCTAAAGGAGGCGGCATGGAAAATCAAGAACAACCAGGC
ACCGACGCCGTGGAATGCCCCATGTGTGGAGGAACGGGCGGTTGGCCAGGCGTAAGCGGCTGGGTTGTCT
GCCGGCCCTGCAATGGCACTGGAACCCCCAAGCCCGAGGAATCGGCGTGACGGTCGCAAACCATCCGGCC
CGGTACAAATCGGCGCGGCGCTGGGTGATGACCTGGTGGAGAAGTTGAAGGCCGCGCAGGCCGCCCAGCG
GCAACGCATCGAGGCAGAAGCACGCCCCGGTGAATCGTGGCAAGCGGCCGCTGATCGAATCCGCAAAGAA
TCCCGGCAACCGCCGGCAGCCGGTGCGCCGTCGATTAGGAAGCCGCCCAAGGGCGACGAGCAACCAGATT
TTTTCGTTCCGATGCTCTATGACGTGGGCACCCGCGATAGTCGCAGCATCATGGACGTGGCCGTTTTCCG
TCTGTCGAAGCGTGACCGACGAGCTGGCGAGGTGATCCGCTACGAGCTTCCAGACGGGCACGTAGAGGTT
TCCGCAGGGCCGGCCGGCATGGCCAGTGTGTGGGATTACGACCTGGTACTGATGGCGGTTTCCCATCTAA
CCGAATCCATGAACCGATACCGGGAAGGGAAGGGAGACAAGCCCGGCCGCGTGTTCCGTCCACACGTTGC
GGACGTACTCAAGTTCTGCCGGCGAGCCGATGGCGGAAAGCAGAAAGACGACCTGGTAGAAACCTGCATT
CGGTTAAACACCACGCACGTTGCCATGCAGCGTACGAAGAAGGCCAAGAACGGCCGCCTGGTGACGGTAT
CCGAGGGTGAAGCCTTGATTAGCCGCTACAAGATCGTAAAGAGCGAAACCGGGCGGCCGGAGTACATCGA
GATCGAGCTAGCTGATTGGATGTACCGCGAGATCACAGAAGGCAAGAACCCGGACGTGCTGACGGTTCAC
CCCGATTACTTTTTGATCGATCCCGGCATCGGCCGTTTTCTCTACCGCCTGGCACGCCGCGCCGCAGGCA
AGGCAGAAGCCAGATGGTTGTTCAAGACGATCTACGAACGCAGTGGCAGCGCCGGAGAGTTCAAGAAGTT
CTGTTTCACCGTGCGCAAGCTGATCGGGTCAAATGACCTGCCGGAGTACGATTTGAAGGAGGAGGCGGGG
CAGGCTGGCCCGATCCTAGTCATGCGCTACCGCAACCTGATCGAGGGCGAAGCATCCGCCGGTTCCTAAT
GTACGGAGCAGATGCTAGGGCAAATTGCCCTAGCAGGGGAAAAAGGTCGAAAAGGTCTCTTTCCTGTGGA
TAGCACGTACATTGGGAACCCAAAGCCGTACATTGGGAACCGGAACCCGTACATTGGGAACCCAAAGCCG
TACATTGGGAACCGGTCACACATGTAAGTGACTGATATAAAAGAGAAAAAAGGCGATTTTTCCGCCTAAA
ACTCTTTAAAACTTATTAAAACTCTTAAAACCCGCCTGGCCTGTGCATAACTGTCTGGCCAGCGCACAGC
CGAAGAGCTGCAAAAAGCGCCTACCCTTCGGTCGCTGCGCTCCCTACGCCCCGCCGCTTCGCGTCGGCCT
ATCGCGGCCGCTGGCCGCTCAAAAATGGCTGGCCTACGGCCAGGCAATCTACCAGGGCGCGGACAAGCCG
CGCCGTCGCCACTCGACCGCCGGCGCCCACATCAAGGCACCCTGCCTCGCGCGTTTCGGTGATGACGGTG
AAAACCTCTGACACATGCAGCTCCCGGAGACGGTCACAGCTTGTCTGTAAGCGGATGCCGGGAGCAGACA
AGCCCGTCAGGGCGCGTCAGCGGGTGTTGGCGGGTGTCGGGGCGCAGCCATGACCCAGTCACGTAGCGAT
AGCGGAGTGTATACTGGCTTAACTATGCGGCATCAGAGCAGATTGTACTGAGAGTGCACCATATGCGGTG
TGAAATACCGCACAGATGCGTAAGGAGAAAATACCGCATCAGGCGCTCTTCCGCTTCCTCGCTCACTGAC
TCGCTGCGCTCGGTCGTTCGGCTGCGGCGAGCGGTATCAGCTCACTCAAAGGCGGTAATACGGTTATCCA
CAGAATCAGGGGATAACGCAGGAAAGAACATGTGAGCAAAAGGCCAGCAAAAGGCCAGGAACCGTAAAAA
GGCCGCGTTGCTGGCGTTTTTCCATAGGCTCCGCCCCCCTGACGAGCATCACAAAAATCGACGCTCAAGT
CAGAGGTGGCGAAACCCGACAGGACTATAAAGATACCAGGCGTTTCCCCCTGGAAGCTCCCTCGTGCGCT
CTCCTGTTCCGACCCTGCCGCTTACCGGATACCTGTCCGCCTTTCTCCCTTCGGGAAGCGTGGCGCTTTC
TCATAGCTCACGCTGTAGGTATCTCAGTTCGGTGTAGGTCGTTCGCTCCAAGCTGGGCTGTGTGCACGAA
CCCCCCGTTCAGCCCGACCGCTGCGCCTTATCCGGTAACTATCGTCTTGAGTCCAACCCGGTAAGACACG
ACTTATCGCCACTGGCAGCAGCCACTGGTAACAGGATTAGCAGAGCGAGGTATGTAGGCGGTGCTACAGA
GTTCTTGAAGTGGTGGCCTAACTACGGCTACACTAGAAGGACAGTATTTGGTATCTGCGCTCTGCTGAAG
CCAGTTACCTTCGGAAAAAGAGTTGGTAGCTCTTGATCCGGCAAACAAACCACCGCTGGTAGCGGTGGTT
TTTTTGTTTGCAAGCAGCAGATTACGCGCAGAAAAAAAGGATCTCAAGAAGATCCTTTGATCTTTTCTAC
GGGGTCTGACGCTCAGTGGAACGAAAACTCACGTTAAGGGATTTTGGTCATGCATGATATATCTCCCAAT
TTGTGTAGGGCTTATTATGCACGCTTAAAAATAATAAAAGCAGACTTGACCTGATAGTTTGGCTGTGAGC
AATTATGTGCTTAGTGCATCTAATCGCTTGAGTTAACGCCGGCGAAGCGGCGTCGGCTTGAACGAATTTC
TAGCTAGACATTATTTGCCGACTACCTTGGTGATCTCGCCTTTCACGTAGTGGACAAATTCTTCCAACTG
ATCTGCGCGCGAGGCCAAGCGATCTTCTTCTTGTCCAAGATAAGCCTGTCTAGCTTCAAGTATGACGGGC
TGATACTGGGCCGGCAGGCGCTCCATTGCCCAGTCGGCAGCGACATCCTTCGGCGCGATTTTGCCGGTTA
CTGCGCTGTACCAAATGCGGGACAACGTAAGCACTACATTTCGCTCATCGCCAGCCCAGTCGGGCGGCGA
GTTCCATAGCGTTAAGGTTTCATTTAGCGCCTCAAATAGATCCTGTTCAGGAACCGGATCAAAGAGTTCC
TCCGCCGCTGGACCTACCAAGGCAACGCTATGTTCTCTTGCTTTTGTCAGCAAGATAGCCAGATCAATGT
CGATCGTGGCTGGCTCGAAGATACCTGCAAGAATGTCATTGCGCTGCCATTCTCCAAATTGCAGTTCGCG
CTTAGCTGGATAACGCCACGGAATGATGTCGTCGTGCACAACAATGGTGACTTCTACAGCGCGGAGAATC
TCGCTCTCTCCAGGGGAAGCCGAAGTTTCCAAAAGGTCGTTGATCAAAGCTCGCCGCGTTGTTTCATCAA
GCCTTACGGTCACCGTAACCAGCAAATCAATATCACTGTGTGGCTTCAGGCCGCCATCCACTGCGGAGCC
GTACAAATGTACGGCCAGCAACGTCGGTTCGAGATGGCGCTCGATGACGCCAACTACCTCTGATAGTTGA
GTCGATACTTCGGCGATCACCGCTTCCCCCATGATGTTTAACTTTGTTTTAGGGCGACTGCCCTGCTGCG
TAACATCGTTGCTGCTCCATAACATCAAACATCGACCCACGGCGTAACGCGCTTGCTGCTTGGATGCCCG
AGGCATAGACTGTACCCCAAAAAAACATGTCATAACAAGAAGCCATGAAAACCGCCACTGCGCCGTTACC
ACCGCTGCGTTCGGTCAAGGTTCTGGACCAGTTGCGTGACGGCAGTTACGCTACTTGCATTACAGCTTAC
GAACCGAACGAGGCTTATGTCCACTGGGTTCGTGCCCGAAT
