>Addgene plasmid #61170 | pCMU-ERr | addgene partial sequence | sequence record 104543 | mCherry-R 5'-TTGGTCACCTTCAGCTTGG-3'
GGGCGCATGAACTCCTTGATGATGGCCATGTTATCCTCCTCGCCCTTGCTCACCATGGATCCGCACTCCT
TGCGAGGTTGCCCCTTGACTAGCTGCGTATAAGCAAGGTAGAAAACAGCCACCACGAACAAACCCTCCTG
TACCTTCATCTTCTCGAAGCCTGCTTTTTTGTACAAACTTGCCTGTTAATCAGAAAAACTCAGATTAATC
GACAAATTCGATCGCACAAACTAGAAACTAACACCAGATCTAGATAGAAATCACAAATCGAAGAGTAATT
