>Addgene plasmid #61170 | pCMU-ERr | addgene partial sequence | sequence record 105836 | mCherry-F 5'-ccccgtaatgcagaagaaga-3'
CCCCGAGGACGGCGCCCTGAAGGGCGAGATCAAGCAGAGGCTGAAGCTGAAGGACGGCGGCCACTACGAC
GCTGAGGTCAAGACCACCTACAAGGCCAAGAAGCCCGTGCAGCTGCCCGGCGCCTACAACGTCAACATCA
AGTTGGACATCACCTCCCACAACGAGGACTACACCATCGTGGAACAGTACGAACGCGCCGAGGGCCGCCA
CTCCACCGGCGGCATGGAGGAGCTGTACAAGAGATCTCATGACGAGCTGTAACTGCAGGACCCAGCTTTC
TTGTACAAAGTGGAATAAGCGGCCATGCTAGAGTCCGCAAAAATCACCAGTCTCTCTCTACAAATCTATC
TCTCTCTATTTTTCTCCAGAATAATGTGTGAGTAGTTCCCAGATAAGGGAATTAGGGTTCTTATAGGGTT
TCGCTCATGTGTTGAGCATATAAGAAACCCTTAGTATGTATTTGTATTTGTAAAATACTTCTATCAATAA
AATTTCTAATTCCTAAAACCAAAATCCAGTGACGCAACTTTATTATACATAGTTGATAATTCACTGGCCG
TCGTTTTACAACGTCGTGACTGGGAAAACGAGCTCAAGCTTAGCTTGAGCTTGGATCAGATTGTCGTTTC
CCGCCTTCAGTTTAAACTATCAGTGTTTGACAGGATATATTGGCGGGTAAACCTAAGAGAAAAGAGCGTT
TATTAGAATAATCGGATATTTAAAAGGGCGTGAAAAGGTTTATCCGTTCGTCCATTTGTATGTGCA
