>Addgene plasmid #61170 | pCMU-ERr | addgene partial sequence | sequence record 105839 | M13-F20 5'-TGTAAAACGACGGCCAGT-3'
GGATTTTGGTTTTAGGAATTAGAAATTTTATTGATAGAAGTATTTTACAAATACAAATACATACTAAGGG
TTTCTTATATGCTCAACACATGAGCGAAACCCTATAAGAACCCTAATTCCCTTATCTGGGAACTACTCAC
ACATTATTCTGGAGAAAAATAGAGAGAGATAGATTTGTAGAGAGAGACTGGTGATTTTTGCGGACTCTAG
CATGGCCGCTTATTCCACTTTGTACAAGAAAGCTGGGTCCTGCAGTTACAGCTCGTCATGAGATCTCTTG
TACAGCTCCTCCATGCCGCCGGTGGAGTGGCGGCCCTCGGCGCGTTCGTACTGTTCCACGATGGTGTAGT
CCTCGTTGTGGGAGGTGATGTCCAACTTGATGTTGACGTTGTAGGCGCCGGGCAGCTGCACGGGCTTCTT
GGCCTTGTAGGTGGTCTTGACCTCAGCGTCGTAGTGGCCGCCGTCCTTCAGCTTCAGCCTCTGCTTGATC
TCGCCCTTCAGGGCGCCGTCCTCGGGGTACATCCGCTCGGAGGAGGCCTCCCAGCCCATGGTCTTCTTCT
GCATTACGGGGCCGTCGGAGGGGAAGTTGGTGCCGCGCAGCTTCACCTTGTAGATGAACTCGCCGTCCTG
CAGGGAGGAGTCCTGGGTCACGGTCACCACGCCGCCGTCCTCGAAGTTCATCACGCGCTCCCACTTGAAG
CCCTCGGGGAAGGACAGCTTCAAGTAGTCGGGGATGTCGGCGGGGTGCTTCACGTAGGCCTTGGAGCCGT
